Addgene plasmid #157040: pD649-HAsp-NOTCH4(Trunc1)-Fc(DAPA)-AviTag-6xHis
Purpose: Mammalian expression of cell-surface protein partial extracellular domain fused to Fc(DAPA)-Avi-6xHis. Protein is secreted from cells.
Depositing lab: Chris Garcia. Depositing organization: Stanford University. Publication: A Human IgSF Cell-Surface Interactome Reveals a Complex Network of Protein-Protein Interactions. Wojtowicz WM, Vielmetter J, Fernandes RA, Siepe DH, Eastman CL, Chisholm GB, Cox S, Klock H, Anderson PW, Rue SM, Miller JJ, Glaser SM, Bragstad ML, Vance J, Lam AW, Lesley SA, Zinn K, Garcia KC. Cell. 2020 Aug 20;182(4):1027-1043.e17. doi: 10.1016/j.cell.2020.07.025. PubMed 32822567.
Backbone
  Vector backbone: pD649
  Backbone size w/o insert (bp): 6106
  Vector type: Mammalian Expression
Growth in bacteria
  Bacterial resistance: Ampicillin, 100 μg/mL
  Growth temperature: 37°C
  Growth strain: DH5alpha
  Copy number: High Copy
Gene/Insert
  Gene/Insert name: NOTCH4 (alt name: NOTC4)
  Species: H. sapiens (human)
  Insert size (bp): 4272
  Mutation: Fc region of human IgG contains D265A and P329A mutations (DAPA)
  Entrez Gene: NOTCH4 (a.k.a. INT3)
  Promoter: CMV/SP6
  Tag / fusion protein: Fc(DAPA)-AviTag-6xHis (C terminal on backbone)
  Cloning method: Restriction Enzyme; 5′ cloning site GCGGCCGC (not destroyed); 3′ cloning site GGCGCGCC (not destroyed)
  Sequencing primers: 5′ ATTTAGGTGACACTATAG; 3′ CACGTACCAGTTGAACTTCACC
Resource information
  A portion of this plasmid was derived from a plasmid made by: synthesis by ThermoFisher
Terms and licenses: Academic/Nonprofit Terms; Industry Terms: Not Available to Industry
Depositor comments: Some plasmids in this collection may have an IS4-like element ISVsa5 family transposase upstream of the CMV promoter.
How to cite: pD649-HAsp-NOTCH4(Trunc1)-Fc(DAPA)-AviTag-6xHis was a gift from Chris Garcia (Addgene plasmid # 157040 ; http://n2t.net/addgene:157040 ; RRID:Addgene_157040)
