[The description below was written by a language model from this plasmid's Addgene catalogue record and pLannotate feature annotations shown in this document.]
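Description:
pD649-HAsp-NOTCH4(Trunc1)-Fc(DAPA)-AviTag-6xHis is a mammalian expression plasmid built on the pD649 backbone for producing a secreted, Fc-fused portion of the human NOTCH4 extracellular domain. It is propagated in E. coli as a high-copy plasmid through a ColE1/pUC-type origin and selected with ampicillin via a complete β-lactamase gene. The sequenced record is about 10.4 kb, consistent with the stated backbone and insert sizes. The annotation also finds an SV40 early promoter/EM7 promoter unit driving a puromycin N-acetyltransferase coding region followed by an SV40 polyadenylation signal, which would allow puromycin selection in mammalian cells, although the catalogue entry does not mention this use. Short fragments of f1 ori, ble, KanR, lacZα, an rrnB terminator and a lac operator appear to be backbone remnants.

The expression cassette consists of the CMV enhancer and immediate-early promoter, a fragment of CMV intron A and an SP6 promoter, which can support in vitro transcription and also serves as a sequencing primer site. The open reading frame begins with a secretion signal: the plasmid name denotes it HAsp, while the automated annotation matches part of it to a mouse immunoglobulin heavy chain signal sequence. This is followed by a roughly 4.3 kb truncated NOTCH4 ectodomain segment (Trunc1) cloned between preserved NotI and AscI sites. It is fused at its C terminus to a human IgG1 Fc carrying the D265A and P329A (DAPA) substitutions, which are generally used to reduce Fc effector interactions. An AviTag for site-specific biotinylation and a 6xHis tag for affinity purification follow, and the cassette ends in a bGH polyadenylation signal. The two small tags are listed in the catalogue but were not annotated in the feature table.

The construct belongs to a collection of cell-surface ectodomain fusions made for a human cell-surface protein interaction screen. The depositor notes that some plasmids in the collection may carry an IS4-like transposase insertion upstream of the CMV promoter, though none is annotated here.
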