Features (pLannotate 1.2.2; 21 found; start..end, strand, type, name):
     77..380     +  enhancer       CMV enhancer: human cytomegalovirus immediate early enhancer
    381..584     +  promoter       CMV promoter: human cytomegalovirus (CMV) immediate early promoter
    720..763     +  intron         CMV intron (fragment): modified intron A from human cytomegalovirus
    815..833     +  promoter       SP6 promoter: promoter for bacteriophage SP6 RNA polymerase
    837..874     +  CDS            IgH signal sequence (fragment): signal sequence from the mouse immunoglobulin heavy chain variable region
    983..5254    +  CDS            NOTCH4 (fragment): NOTC4_HUMAN - Also known as INT3. Experimental evidence at protein level: Swiss-Prot protein existence level 1. Functions as a receptor for membrane-bound ligands Jagged1, Jagged2 and Delta1 to regulate cell-fate determination. Upon ligand activation through the released notch intracellular domain (NICD) it forms a transcriptional activator complex with RBPJ/RBPSUH and activates genes of the enhancer of split locus. Affects the implementation of differentiation, proliferation and apoptotic programs. May regulate branching morphogenesis in the developing vascular system (By similarity). From Ho
   5270..5947    +  CDS            IGHG1 (fragment): IGHG1_HUMAN - Experimental evidence at protein level: Swiss-Prot protein existence level 1. Constant region of immunoglobulin heavy chains. Immunoglobulins, also known as antibodies, are membrane-bound or secreted glycoproteins produced by B lymphocytes. In the recognition phase of humoral immunity, the membrane-bound immunoglobulins serve as receptors which, upon binding of a specific antigen, trigger the clonal expansion and differentiation of B lymphocytes into immunoglobulins- secreting plasma cells. Secreted immunoglobulins mediate the effector phase of humoral immunity, which results in
   6162..6273    +  polyA_signal   bGH poly(A) signal: bovine growth hormone polyadenylation signal
   6274..6382    +  rep_origin     f1 ori (fragment): f1 bacteriophage origin of replication; arrow indicates direction of (+) strand synthesis
   6396..6725    +  promoter       SV40 promoter: SV40 enhancer and early promoter
   6773..6820    +  promoter       EM7 promoter: synthetic bacterial promoter&nbsp
   6839..7438    +  CDS            PuroR (fragment): puromycin N-acetyltransferase; pac from Streptomyces; confers resistance to puromycin
   7448..7573    +  CDS            ble (fragment): BLE_KLEPN - Experimental evidence at protein level: Swiss-Prot protein existence level 1. Binding protein with a strong affinity to the bleomycin family of antibiotics. Binds to CL990; an antimitotic-antibiotic compound. From Klebsiella pneumoniae.
   7568..7689    +  polyA_signal   SV40 poly(A) signal: SV40 polyadenylation signal
   7742..8602    -  CDS            AmpR: β-lactamase; bla; confers resistance to ampicillin, carbenicillin, and related antibiotics
   8605..8701    -  promoter       AmpR promoter (fragment): bla
   8731..8755    -  CDS            KanR (fragment): aminoglycoside phosphotransferase; aph(3')-Ia; confers resistance to kanamycin
   8866..9454    +  rep_origin     ori: high-copy-number ColE1/pMB1/pBR322/pUC origin of replication
   9679..9696    +  terminator     rrnB T2 terminator (fragment): transcription terminator T2 from the E. coli rrnB gene
   9721..9740    -  CDS            lacZα (fragment): LacZα fragment of β-galactosidase; lacZ fragment
  10196..10212   +  protein_bind   lac operator: The lac repressor binds to the lac operator to inhibit transcription in E. coli. This inhibition can be relieved by adding lactose or isopropyl-β-D-thiogalactopyranoside (IPTG). lac repressor encoded by lacI
>Addgene plasmid #157040 | pD649-HAsp-NOTCH4(Trunc1)-Fc(DAPA)-AviTag-6xHis | addgene full sequence | sequence record 405779 | Addgene NGS Result
GGCATTGATTATTGACTAGTTATTAATAGTAATCAATTACGGGGTCATTAGTTCATAGCCCATATATGGA
GTTCCGCGTTACATAACTTACGGTAAATGGCCCGCCTGGCTGACCGCCCAACGACCCCCGCCCATTGACG
TCAATAATGACGTATGTTCCCATAGTAACGCCAATAGGGACTTTCCATTGACGTCAATGGGTGGAGTATT
TACGGTAAACTGCCCACTTGGCAGTACATCAAGTGTATCATATGCCAAGTACGCCCCCTATTGACGTCAA
TGACGGTAAATGGCCCGCCTGGCATTATGCCCAGTACATGACCTTATGGGACTTTCCTACTTGGCAGTAC
ATCTACGTATTAGTCATCGCTATTACCATGGTGATGCGGTTTTGGCAGTACATCAATGGGCGTGGATAGC
GGTTTGACTCACGGGGATTTCCAAGTCTCCACCCCATTGACGTCAATGGGAGTTTGTTTTGGCACCAAAA
TCAACGGGACTTTCCAAAATGTCGTAACAACTCCGCCCCATTGACGCAAATGGGCGGTAGGCGTGTACGG
TGGGAGGTCTATATAAGCAGAGCTCGTTTAGTGAACCGTCAGATCGCCTGGAGACGCCATCCACGCTGTT
TTGACCTCCATAGAAGACACCGGGACCGATCCAGCCTCCGCGGCCGGGAACGGTGCATTGGAACGCGGAT
TCCCCGTGCCAAGAGTGACGTAAGTACCGCCTATAGAGTCTATAGGCCCACCCCCTTGGCTTCGTTAGAA
CGCGGCTACAATTAATACATAACCTTATGTATCATACACATACGATTTAGGTGACACTATAGAATAACAT
CCACTTTGCCTTTCTCTCCACAGGTGTCCACTCCCAGGTCCAACTGCACCTCGGTTCTATCGAAAACGCG
CCTGCTAGCGCCACCATGAAGACCATCATTGCCCTGAGCTACATCTTCTGCCTGGTGTTCGCTGCGGCCG
CCAGAGGACTGCTGTGTGGATCTTTTCCAGAGCCTTGCGCCAATGGCGGCACATGTCTGTCTCTGTCTCT
CGGCCAGGGAACCTGTCAGTGTGCTCCTGGATTTCTGGGCGAGACTTGTCAGTTCCCCGATCCTTGTCAG
AACGCCCAGCTGTGTCAGAATGGCGGCTCTTGTCAAGCTCTGCTGCCTGCTCCTCTGGGACTGCCTTCTT
CTCCATCTCCACTGACACCCAGCTTTCTGTGCACCTGTCTGCCTGGCTTTACCGGCGAAAGATGCCAGGC
CAAGCTGGAAGATCCCTGTCCTCCTAGCTTCTGCAGCAAGAGGGGCAGATGTCACATCCAGGCAAGCGGC
AGACCTCAGTGTTCTTGTATGCCTGGCTGGACAGGCGAGCAGTGCCAGCTGAGAGATTTCTGCAGCGCCA
ATCCTTGTGTGAACGGCGGCGTGTGTCTGGCCACATATCCTCAGATCCAGTGCCACTGTCCTCCAGGCTT
TGAGGGACACGCCTGCGAGAGGGATGTGAACGAGTGTTTTCAGGACCCCGGACCTTGTCCTAAGGGCACC
TCTTGTCACAACACCCTGGGCAGCTTCCAGTGTCTGTGTCCTGTGGGACAAGAGGGACCCAGATGTGAAC
TGAGAGCCGGGCCTTGTCCACCTAGAGGCTGTTCTAATGGCGGGACCTGTCAGCTGATGCCCGAGAAGGA
TAGCACCTTCCACCTGTGTCTGTGCCCACCTGGCTTCATCGGCCCCGATTGCGAAGTGAACCCCGACAAT
TGTGTGTCCCACCAGTGCCAGAACGGCGGAACTTGTCAGGACGGCCTGGACACCTATACCTGCCTGTGTC
CAGAGACATGGACCGGCTGGGATTGCAGCGAGGATGTGGATGAGTGTGAAACACAGGGCCCTCCACACTG
CAGAAACGGCGGGACATGCCAGAATAGCGCCGGCTCTTTTCACTGCGTGTGTGTGTCAGGCTGGGGCGGC
ACAAGCTGCGAGGAAAATCTGGACGATTGCATTGCCGCCACATGCGCCCCTGGCAGCACATGTATTGATA
GAGTGGGCTCCTTCAGCTGTCTCTGCCCTCCTGGAAGAACAGGCCTGCTGTGTCACCTGGAAGATATGTG
CCTGAGCCAGCCTTGTCATGGCGACGCCCAGTGTAGCACAAATCCTCTGACCGGCAGCACCCTGTGTCTT
TGTCAGCCTGGCTACTCTGGCCCTACCTGCCACCAGGATCTGGATGAATGTCTGATGGCCCAGCAGGGCC
CTTCTCCTTGTGAACATGGCGGAAGCTGTCTGAACACACCCGGCAGCTTCAACTGCTTGTGTCCTCCTGG
CTACACCGGAAGCAGATGCGAGGCCGATCACAACGAATGCCTGTCTCAGCCTTGCCATCCTGGCTCTACC
TGTCTGGATCTGCTGGCCACCTTTCACTGCCTCTGTCCGCCTGGACTGGAAGGACAGCTGTGCGAGGTGG
AAACAAATGAGTGCGCCAGCGCTCCTTGCCTGAATCACGCCGATTGCCACGACCTGCTGAACGGCTTTCA
GTGTATCTGCCTGCCTGGATTCAGCGGCACCAGATGCGAAGAGGACATCGACGAGTGTAGAAGCAGCCCT
TGTGCCAACGGTGGCCAGTGTCAAGATCAGCCAGGCGCCTTCCACTGCAAGTGTCTGCCAGGATTTGAAG
GCCCCAGATGCCAGACCGAAGTGGACGAGTGTCTGAGCGATCCATGTCCAGTGGGAGCCTCTTGTCTTGA
CCTGCCTGGCGCCTTCTTTTGTCTTTGCCCTAGCGGCTTTACAGGGCAGCTGTGTGAAGTGCCCCTGTGC
GCTCCTAATCTGTGCCAGCCTAAACAGATCTGCAAGGACCAGAAGGATAAGGCCAACTGCCTTTGTCCTG
ATGGCTCTCCAGGATGCGCCCCACCTGAGGATAATTGCACATGTCACCACGGCCACTGCCAGAGAAGCTC
TTGTGTGTGTGATGTCGGATGGACAGGACCCGAGTGTGAAGCCGAACTCGGCGGATGTATTAGCGCCCCA
TGTGCTCACGGTGGCACCTGTTATCCACAGCCAAGCGGCTACAACTGCACATGCCCTACAGGCTACACAG
GCCCAACCTGCTCTGAGGAAATGACAGCCTGTCACAGCGGCCCATGCCTTAACGGCGGGTCTTGTAATCC
TTCTCCTGGCGGCTACTACTGTACCTGTCCACCATCTCACACCGGGCCTCAGTGTCAGACAAGCACCGAC
TACTGTGTGTCTGCCCCTTGCTTTAACGGTGGAACCTGCGTGAACAGACCTGGCACATTCTCTTGCCTGT
GCGCCATGGGCTTTCAGGGGCCTAGATGTGAAGGCAAGCTGAGGCCTTCCTGCGCCGACTCTCCCTGTAG
AAATAGAGCCACCTGTCAGGACAGCCCTCAGGGCCCAAGATGTTTGTGTCCAACCGGCTATACCGGCGGC
AGCTGTCAGACACTGATGGACCTGTGTGCCCAGAAGCCTTGTCCTCGGAATAGCCACTGTCTGCAAACAG
GCCCCTCCTTCCATTGCCTCTGCCTGCAAGGATGGACCGGGCCACTGTGTAATCTGCCTCTCAGCTCCTG
TCAGAAGGCCGCACTGTCTCAGGGCATCGATGTGTCCAGTCTCTGCCACAATGGCGGACTGTGTGTTGAT
AGCGGCCCCAGCTACTTCTGTCACTGCCCACCAGGTTTTCAGGGCTCCCTGTGTCAGGATCACGTGAACC
CTTGCGAGAGCAGACCTTGCCAGAATGGGGCCACTTGTATGGCTCAGCCTTCTGGCTATCTGTGTCAGTG
CGCCCCAGGCTACGATGGCCAGAATTGCAGCAAAGAGCTGGACGCCTGTCAGAGCCAGCCATGCCACAAT
CACGGCACATGCACACCTAAGCCTGGCGGATTTCACTGTGCATGCCCTCCAGGATTCGTGGGACTTCGCT
GTGAAGGCGACGTTGACGAATGTCTGGACCAGCCATGTCACCCTACTGGAACAGCCGCCTGTCATTCTCT
GGCCAACGCCTTCTATTGCCAGTGTCTCCCTGGACACACAGGCCAGTGGTGCGAGGTCGAGATTGATCCT
TGCCACTCTCAGCCCTGCTTTCACGGCGGTACATGTGAAGCTACAGCCGGCTCTCCCCTGGGCTTCATTT
GTCACTGTCCCAAGGGATTCGAGGGCCCCACATGTTCTCACAGAGCCCCTAGCTGTGGCTTCCACCACTG
TCATCACGGCGGACTCTGTCTGCCATCTCCTAAGCCAGGCTTCCCACCTAGATGCGCCTGTCTCTCTGGA
TATGGCGGCCCTGATTGTCTGACCCCTCCTGCTCCTAAAGGCTGTGGCCCTCCTTCTCCATGCCTGTACA
ATGGCAGCTGTAGCGAGACAACAGGCCTCGGCGGACCAGGCTTTAGATGTAGCTGTCCTCACAGCAGCCC
TGGACCAAGGTGTCAGAAACCTGGCGCTAAGGGCTGCGAAGGCAGATCTGGCGACGGTGCATGTGATGCT
GGATGTTCTGGACCTGGCGGAAACTGGGATGGCGGAGATTGCTCTCTGGGAGTCCCTGATCCTTGGAAGG
GATGCCCTAGCCACAGCAGATGCTGGCTGCTGTTCAGAGATGGCCAGTGCCATCCTCAGTGCGACAGCGA
AGAGTGCCTGTTCGATGGCTACGACTGCGAGACACCACCAGCCTGTACACCCGCCTACGATCAGTACTGC
CACGATCACTTCCACAACGGACACTGCGAGAAGGGCTGCAATACCGCCGAATGTGGATGGGACGGTGGCG
ATTGCAGACCAGAGGATGGCGATCCTGAATGGGGACCTTCTCTCGCTCTGCTGGTTGTGCTTAGCCCTCC
AGCTCTGGATCAGCAGCTGTTTGCTCTGGCTAGAGTGCTGAGCCTGACTCTGAGAGTTGGCCTGTGGGTC
CGAAAGGACCGCGACGGCAGAGATATGGTGTACCCTTATCCAGGCGCCAGAGCCGAGGAAAAGCTCGGCG
GAACAAGAGATCCCACCTACCAAGAAAGAGCCGCTCCTCAGACACAGCCCCTGGGCAAAGAGACAGATTC
CCTGAGCGCCGGATTTGTGGTGGTCATGGGAGTCGATCTGTCCAGATGTGGACCTGATCACCCCGCCAGT
AGATGTCCTTGGGACCCTGGACTGCTGCTGAGATTCCTTGCTGCTATGGCTGCCGTGGGAGCACTTGAAC
CATTGCTGCCTGGACCACTGCTGGCTGTGCATCCTCATGCTGGAACCGCTCCTCCAGCTAACCAGCTTCC
TTGGGGCGCGCCGGGCGGCGACAAGACCCACACCTGCCCCCCCTGCCCAGCTCCAGAACTGCTGGGAGGG
CCTTCCGTGTTCCTGTTCCCCCCCAAGCCCAAGGACACCCTGATGATCAGCAGGACCCCCGAGGTGACCT
GCGTGGTGGTGGCCGTGTCCCACGAGGACCCAGAGGTGAAGTTCAACTGGTACGTGGACGGCGTGGAGGT
GCACAACGCCAAGACCAAGCCCAGAGAGGAGCAGTACAACAGCACCTACAGGGTGGTGTCCGTGCTGACC
GTGCTGCACCAGGACTGGCTGAACGGCAAAGAATACAAGTGCAAAGTCTCCAACAAGGCCCTGGCTGCCC
CAATCGAAAAGACAATCAGCAAGGCCAAGGGCCAGCCACGGGAGCCCCAGGTGTACACCCTGCCCCCCAG
CCGGGAGGAGATGACCAAGAACCAGGTGTCCCTGACCTGTCTGGTGAAGGGCTTCTACCCCAGCGATATC
GCCGTGGAGTGGGAGAGCAACGGCCAGCCCGAGAACAACTACAAGACCACCCCCCCAGTGCTGGACAGCG
ACGGCAGCTTCTTCCTGTACAGCAAGCTGACCGTGGACAAGTCCAGGTGGCAGCAGGGCAACGTGTTCAG
CTGCAGCGTGATGCACGAGGCCCTGCACAACCACTACACCCAGAAGTCCCTGAGCCTGAGCCCCGGCGGC
AGCGGTCTTAATGATATTTTCGAGGCTCAGAAGATTGAGTGGCATGAACACCACCACCATCACCACTAAG
GCCGGCCTGTAGTCACTGGCACAACGCGTTACCCGGTAAGCCAATCGGGTATACACGGTCGTCATACTGC
AGACAGGGTTCTTCTACTTTGCAAGATAGTCTTGAGTAGTAAAATAAATAGATAGAGAAAATCAGCCTCG
ACTGTGCCTTCTAGTTGCCAGCCATCTGTTGTTTGCCCCTCCCCCGTGCCTTCCTTGACCCTGGAAGGTG
CCACTCCCACTGTCCTTTCCTAATAAAATGAGGAAATTGCATCACAACACTCAACCCTATCTCGGTCTAT
TCTTTTGATTTATAAGGGATTTTGCCGATTTCGGCCTATTGGTTAAAAAATGAGCTGATTTAACAAAAAT
TTAACGCGAATTAATTCTGTGGAATGTGTGTCAGTTAGGGTGTGGAAAGTCCCCAGGCTCCCCAGCAGGC
AGAAGTATGCAAAGCATGCATCTCAATTAGTCAGCAACCAGGTGTGGAAAGTCCCCAGGCTCCCCAGCAG
GCAGAAGTATGCAAAGCATGCATCTCAATTAGTCAGCAACCATAGTCCCGCCCCTAACTCCGCCCATCCC
GCCCCTAACTCCGCCCAGTTCCGCCCATTCTCCGCCCCATGGCTGACTAATTTTTTTTATTTATGCAGAG
GCCGAGGCCGCCTCTGCCTCTGAGCTATTCCAGAAGTAGTGAGGAGGCTTTTTTGGAGGCCTAGGCTTTT
GCAAAAAGCTCCCGGGAGCTTGTATATCCATTTTCGGATCTGATCAGCACGTGTTGACAATTAATCATCG
GCATAGTATATCGGCATAGTATAATACGACAAGGTGAGGAACTAAACCATGACCGAGTACAAGCCCACGG
TGCGCCTCGCCACCCGCGACGACGTCCCCAGGGCCGTACGCACCCTCGCCGCCGCGTTCGCCGACTACCC
CGCCACGCGCCACACCGTCGATCCGGACCGCCACATCGAGCGGGTCACCGAGCTGCAAGAACTCTTCCTC
ACGCGCGTCGGGCTCGACATCGGCAAGGTGTGGGTCGCGGACGACGGCGCCGCGGTGGCGGTCTGGACCA
CGCCGGAGAGCGTCGAAGCGGGGGCGGTGTTCGCCGAGATCGGCCCGCGCATGGCCGAGTTGAGCGGTTC
CCGGCTGGCCGCGCAGCAACAGATGGAAGGCCTCCTGGCGCCGCACCGGCCCAAGGAGCCCGCGTGGTTC
CTGGCCACCGTCGGCGTCTCGCCCGACCACCAGGGCAAGGGTCTGGGCAGCGCCGTCGTGCTCCCCGGAG
TGGAGGCGGCCGAGCGCGCCGGGGTGCCCGCCTTCCTGGAGACATCCGCGCCCCGCAACCTCCCCTTCTA
CGAGCGGCTCGGCTTCACCGTCACCGCCGACGTCGAGGTGCCCGAAGGACCGCGCACCTGGTGCATGACC
CGCAAGCCCGGTGCCTGACACGTGCTACGAGATTTCGATTCCACCGCCGCCTTCTATGAAAGGTTGGGCT
TCGGAATCGTTTTCCGGGACGCCGGCTGGATGATCCTCCAGCGCGGGGATCTCATGCTGGAGTTCTTCGC
CCACCCCAACTTGTTTATTGCAGCTTATAATGGTTACAAATAAAGCAATAGCATCACAAATTTCACAAAT
AAAGCATTTTTTTCACTGCATTCTAGTTGTGGTTTGTCCAAACTCATCAATGTATCTTATCATGTCTGTA
TACCGTCGACCTCTAGCTAGAGCTTGGCGTAATCATGGTCATTACCAATGCTTAATCAGTGAGGCACCTA
TCTCAGCGATCTGTCTATTTCGTTCATCCATAGTTGCCTGACTCCCCGTCGTGTAGATAACTACGATACG
GGAGGGCTTACCATCTGGCCCCAGCGCTGCGATGATACCGCGAGAACCACGCTCACCGGCTCCGGATTTA
TCAGCAATAAACCAGCCAGCCGGAAGGGCCGAGCGCAGAAGTGGTCCTGCAACTTTATCCGCCTCCATCC
AGTCTATTAATTGTTGCCGGGAAGCTAGAGTAAGTAGTTCGCCAGTTAATAGTTTGCGCAACGTTGTTGC
CATCGCTACAGGCATCGTGGTGTCACGCTCGTCGTTTGGTATGGCTTCATTCAGCTCCGGTTCCCAACGA
TCAAGGCGAGTTACATGATCCCCCATGTTGTGCAAAAAAGCGGTTAGCTCCTTCGGTCCTCCGATCGTTG
TCAGAAGTAAGTTGGCCGCAGTGTTATCACTCATGGTTATGGCAGCACTGCATAATTCTCTTACTGTCAT
GCCATCCGTAAGATGCTTTTCTGTGACTGGTGAGTACTCAACCAAGTCATTCTGAGAATAGTGTATGCGG
CGACCGAGTTGCTCTTGCCCGGCGTCAATACGGGATAATACCGCGCCACATAGCAGAACTTTAAAAGTGC
TCATCATTGGAAAACGTTCTTCGGGGCGAAAACTCTCAAGGATCTTACCGCTGTTGAGATCCAGTTCGAT
GTAACCCACTCGTGCACCCAACTGATCTTCAGCATCTTTTACTTTCACCAGCGTTTCTGGGTGAGCAAAA
ACAGGAAGGCAAAATGCCGCAAAAAAGGGAATAAGGGCGACACGGAAATGTTGAATACTCATATTCTTCC
TTTTTCAATATTATTGAAGCATTTATCAGGGTTATTGTCTCATGAGCGGATACATATTTGAATGTATTTA
GAAAAATAAACAAATAGGGGTCAGTGTTACAACCAATTAACCAATTCTGAACATTATCGCGAGCCCATTT
ATACCTGAATATGGCTCATAACACCCCTTGCTCATGACCAAAATCCCTTAACGTGAGTTACGCGCGCGTC
GTTCCACTGAGCGTCAGACCCCGTAGAAAAGATCAAAGGATCTTCTTGAGATCCTTTTTTTCTGCGCGTA
ATCTGCTGCTTGCAAACAAAAAAACCACCGCTACCAGCGGTGGTTTGTTTGCCGGATCAAGAGCTACCAA
CTCTTTTTCCGAAGGTAACTGGCTTCAGCAGAGCGCAGATACCAAATACTGTTCTTCTAGTGTAGCCGTA
GTTAGCCCACCACTTCAAGAACTCTGTAGCACCGCCTACATACCTCGCTCTGCTAATCCTGTTACCAGTG
GCTGCTGCCAGTGGCGATAAGTCGTGTCTTACCGGGTTGGACTCAAGACGATAGTTACCGGATAAGGCGC
AGCGGTCGGGCTGAACGGGGGGTTCGTGCACACAGCCCAGCTTGGAGCGAACGACCTACACCGAACTGAG
ATACCTACAGCGTGAGCTATGAGAAAGCGCCACGCTTCCCGAAGGGAGAAAGGCGGACAGGTATCCGGTA
AGCGGCAGGGTCGGAACAGGAGAGCGCACGAGGGAGCTTCCAGGGGGAAACGCCTGGTATCTTTATAGTC
CTGTCGGGTTTCGCCACCTCTGACTTGAGCGTCGATTTTTGTGATGCTCGTCAGGGGGGCGGAGCCTATG
GAAAAACGCCAGCAACGCGGCCTTTTTACGGTTCCTGGCCTTTTGCTGGCCTTTTGCTCACATGTTCTTT
CCTGCGTTATCCCCTGATTCTGTGGATAACCGTATTACCGCCTTTGAGTGAGCTGATACCGCTCGCCGCA
GCCGAACGACCGAGCGCAGCGAGTCAGTGAGCGAGGAAGCGGAAGGCGAGAGTAGGGAACTGCCAGGCAT
CAAACTAAGCAGAAGGCCCCTGACGGATGGCCTTTTTGCGTTTCTACAAACTCTTTCTGTGTTGTAAAAC
GACGGCCAGTCTTAAGCTCGGGCCCCCTGGGCGGTTCTGATAACGAGTAATCGTTAATCCGCAAATAACG
TAAAAACCCGCTTCGGCGGGTTTTTTTATGGGGGGAGTTTAGGGAAAGAGCATTTGTCAGAATATTTAAG
GGCGCCTGTCACTTTGCTTGATATATGAGAATTATTTAACCTTATAAATGAGAAAAAAGCAACGCACTTT
AAATAAGATACGTTGCTTTTTCGATTGATGAACACCTATAATTAAACTATTCATCTATTATTTATGATTT
TTTGTATATACAATATTTCTAGTTTGTTAAAGAGAATTAAGAAAATAAATCTCGAAAATAATAAAGGGAA
AATCAGTTTTTGATATCAAAATTATACATGTCAACGATAATACAAAATATAATACAAACTATAAGATGTT
ATCAGTATTTATTATCATTTAGAATAAATTTTGTGTCGCCCTTAATTGTGAGCGGATAACAATTACGAGC
TTCATGCACAGTGGCGTTGACTCAATATTGGCCATTAGCCATATTATTCATTGGTTATATAGCATAAATC
AATATTGGCTATTGGCCATTGCATACGTTGTATCTATATCATAATATGTACATTTATATTGGCTCATGTC
CAATATGACCGCCATGTT
