>Addgene plasmid #157040 | pD649-HAsp-NOTCH4(Trunc1)-Fc(DAPA)-AviTag-6xHis | depositor partial sequence | sequence record 303190 | insert (extracellular domain truncation)
AGAGGACTGCTGTGTGGATCTTTTCCAGAGCCTTGCGCCAATGGCGGCACATGTCTGTCTCTGTCTCTCG
GCCAGGGAACCTGTCAGTGTGCTCCTGGATTTCTGGGCGAGACTTGTCAGTTCCCCGATCCTTGTCAGAA
CGCCCAGCTGTGTCAGAATGGCGGCTCTTGTCAAGCTCTGCTGCCTGCTCCTCTGGGACTGCCTTCTTCT
CCATCTCCACTGACACCCAGCTTTCTGTGCACCTGTCTGCCTGGCTTTACCGGCGAAAGATGCCAGGCCA
AGCTGGAAGATCCCTGTCCTCCTAGCTTCTGCAGCAAGAGGGGCAGATGTCACATCCAGGCAAGCGGCAG
ACCTCAGTGTTCTTGTATGCCTGGCTGGACAGGCGAGCAGTGCCAGCTGAGAGATTTCTGCAGCGCCAAT
CCTTGTGTGAACGGCGGCGTGTGTCTGGCCACATATCCTCAGATCCAGTGCCACTGTCCTCCAGGCTTTG
AGGGACACGCCTGCGAGAGGGATGTGAACGAGTGTTTTCAGGACCCCGGACCTTGTCCTAAGGGCACCTC
TTGTCACAACACCCTGGGCAGCTTCCAGTGTCTGTGTCCTGTGGGACAAGAGGGACCCAGATGTGAACTG
AGAGCCGGGCCTTGTCCACCTAGAGGCTGTTCTAATGGCGGGACCTGTCAGCTGATGCCCGAGAAGGATA
GCACCTTCCACCTGTGTCTGTGCCCACCTGGCTTCATCGGCCCCGATTGCGAAGTGAACCCCGACAATTG
TGTGTCCCACCAGTGCCAGAACGGCGGAACTTGTCAGGACGGCCTGGACACCTATACCTGCCTGTGTCCA
GAGACATGGACCGGCTGGGATTGCAGCGAGGATGTGGATGAGTGTGAAACACAGGGCCCTCCACACTGCA
GAAACGGCGGGACATGCCAGAATAGCGCCGGCTCTTTTCACTGCGTGTGTGTGTCAGGCTGGGGCGGCAC
AAGCTGCGAGGAAAATCTGGACGATTGCATTGCCGCCACATGCGCCCCTGGCAGCACATGTATTGATAGA
GTGGGCTCCTTCAGCTGTCTCTGCCCTCCTGGAAGAACAGGCCTGCTGTGTCACCTGGAAGATATGTGCC
TGAGCCAGCCTTGTCATGGCGACGCCCAGTGTAGCACAAATCCTCTGACCGGCAGCACCCTGTGTCTTTG
TCAGCCTGGCTACTCTGGCCCTACCTGCCACCAGGATCTGGATGAATGTCTGATGGCCCAGCAGGGCCCT
TCTCCTTGTGAACATGGCGGAAGCTGTCTGAACACACCCGGCAGCTTCAACTGCTTGTGTCCTCCTGGCT
ACACCGGAAGCAGATGCGAGGCCGATCACAACGAATGCCTGTCTCAGCCTTGCCATCCTGGCTCTACCTG
TCTGGATCTGCTGGCCACCTTTCACTGCCTCTGTCCGCCTGGACTGGAAGGACAGCTGTGCGAGGTGGAA
ACAAATGAGTGCGCCAGCGCTCCTTGCCTGAATCACGCCGATTGCCACGACCTGCTGAACGGCTTTCAGT
GTATCTGCCTGCCTGGATTCAGCGGCACCAGATGCGAAGAGGACATCGACGAGTGTAGAAGCAGCCCTTG
TGCCAACGGTGGCCAGTGTCAAGATCAGCCAGGCGCCTTCCACTGCAAGTGTCTGCCAGGATTTGAAGGC
CCCAGATGCCAGACCGAAGTGGACGAGTGTCTGAGCGATCCATGTCCAGTGGGAGCCTCTTGTCTTGACC
TGCCTGGCGCCTTCTTTTGTCTTTGCCCTAGCGGCTTTACAGGGCAGCTGTGTGAAGTGCCCCTGTGCGC
TCCTAATCTGTGCCAGCCTAAACAGATCTGCAAGGACCAGAAGGATAAGGCCAACTGCCTTTGTCCTGAT
GGCTCTCCAGGATGCGCCCCACCTGAGGATAATTGCACATGTCACCACGGCCACTGCCAGAGAAGCTCTT
GTGTGTGTGATGTCGGATGGACAGGACCCGAGTGTGAAGCCGAACTCGGCGGATGTATTAGCGCCCCATG
TGCTCACGGTGGCACCTGTTATCCACAGCCAAGCGGCTACAACTGCACATGCCCTACAGGCTACACAGGC
CCAACCTGCTCTGAGGAAATGACAGCCTGTCACAGCGGCCCATGCCTTAACGGCGGGTCTTGTAATCCTT
CTCCTGGCGGCTACTACTGTACCTGTCCACCATCTCACACCGGGCCTCAGTGTCAGACAAGCACCGACTA
CTGTGTGTCTGCCCCTTGCTTTAACGGTGGAACCTGCGTGAACAGACCTGGCACATTCTCTTGCCTGTGC
GCCATGGGCTTTCAGGGGCCTAGATGTGAAGGCAAGCTGAGGCCTTCCTGCGCCGACTCTCCCTGTAGAA
ATAGAGCCACCTGTCAGGACAGCCCTCAGGGCCCAAGATGTTTGTGTCCAACCGGCTATACCGGCGGCAG
CTGTCAGACACTGATGGACCTGTGTGCCCAGAAGCCTTGTCCTCGGAATAGCCACTGTCTGCAAACAGGC
CCCTCCTTCCATTGCCTCTGCCTGCAAGGATGGACCGGGCCACTGTGTAATCTGCCTCTCAGCTCCTGTC
AGAAGGCCGCACTGTCTCAGGGCATCGATGTGTCCAGTCTCTGCCACAATGGCGGACTGTGTGTTGATAG
CGGCCCCAGCTACTTCTGTCACTGCCCACCAGGTTTTCAGGGCTCCCTGTGTCAGGATCACGTGAACCCT
TGCGAGAGCAGACCTTGCCAGAATGGGGCCACTTGTATGGCTCAGCCTTCTGGCTATCTGTGTCAGTGCG
CCCCAGGCTACGATGGCCAGAATTGCAGCAAAGAGCTGGACGCCTGTCAGAGCCAGCCATGCCACAATCA
CGGCACATGCACACCTAAGCCTGGCGGATTTCACTGTGCATGCCCTCCAGGATTCGTGGGACTTCGCTGT
GAAGGCGACGTTGACGAATGTCTGGACCAGCCATGTCACCCTACTGGAACAGCCGCCTGTCATTCTCTGG
CCAACGCCTTCTATTGCCAGTGTCTCCCTGGACACACAGGCCAGTGGTGCGAGGTCGAGATTGATCCTTG
CCACTCTCAGCCCTGCTTTCACGGCGGTACATGTGAAGCTACAGCCGGCTCTCCCCTGGGCTTCATTTGT
CACTGTCCCAAGGGATTCGAGGGCCCCACATGTTCTCACAGAGCCCCTAGCTGTGGCTTCCACCACTGTC
ATCACGGCGGACTCTGTCTGCCATCTCCTAAGCCAGGCTTCCCACCTAGATGCGCCTGTCTCTCTGGATA
TGGCGGCCCTGATTGTCTGACCCCTCCTGCTCCTAAAGGCTGTGGCCCTCCTTCTCCATGCCTGTACAAT
GGCAGCTGTAGCGAGACAACAGGCCTCGGCGGACCAGGCTTTAGATGTAGCTGTCCTCACAGCAGCCCTG
GACCAAGGTGTCAGAAACCTGGCGCTAAGGGCTGCGAAGGCAGATCTGGCGACGGTGCATGTGATGCTGG
ATGTTCTGGACCTGGCGGAAACTGGGATGGCGGAGATTGCTCTCTGGGAGTCCCTGATCCTTGGAAGGGA
TGCCCTAGCCACAGCAGATGCTGGCTGCTGTTCAGAGATGGCCAGTGCCATCCTCAGTGCGACAGCGAAG
AGTGCCTGTTCGATGGCTACGACTGCGAGACACCACCAGCCTGTACACCCGCCTACGATCAGTACTGCCA
CGATCACTTCCACAACGGACACTGCGAGAAGGGCTGCAATACCGCCGAATGTGGATGGGACGGTGGCGAT
TGCAGACCAGAGGATGGCGATCCTGAATGGGGACCTTCTCTCGCTCTGCTGGTTGTGCTTAGCCCTCCAG
CTCTGGATCAGCAGCTGTTTGCTCTGGCTAGAGTGCTGAGCCTGACTCTGAGAGTTGGCCTGTGGGTCCG
AAAGGACCGCGACGGCAGAGATATGGTGTACCCTTATCCAGGCGCCAGAGCCGAGGAAAAGCTCGGCGGA
ACAAGAGATCCCACCTACCAAGAAAGAGCCGCTCCTCAGACACAGCCCCTGGGCAAAGAGACAGATTCCC
TGAGCGCCGGATTTGTGGTGGTCATGGGAGTCGATCTGTCCAGATGTGGACCTGATCACCCCGCCAGTAG
ATGTCCTTGGGACCCTGGACTGCTGCTGAGATTCCTTGCTGCTATGGCTGCCGTGGGAGCACTTGAACCA
TTGCTGCCTGGACCACTGCTGGCTGTGCATCCTCATGCTGGAACCGCTCCTCCAGCTAACCAGCTTCCTT
GG
